Addgene plasmid #16935: pBluescript goosecoid
Depositing lab: John Postlethwait. Depositing organization: University of Oregon. Publication: Goosecoid expression in neurectoderm and mesendoderm is disrupted in zebrafish cyclops gastrulas. Thisse C, Thisse B, Halpern ME, Postlethwait JH. Dev Biol. 1994 Aug . 164(2):420-9. 10.1006/dbio.1994.1212 PubMed 8045345.
Backbone
  Vector backbone: pBluescript SK-
  Backbone manufacturer: Stratagene
  Backbone size w/o insert (bp): 3000
  Vector type: Bacterial Expression
Growth in bacteria
  Bacterial resistance: Ampicillin, 100 μg/mL
  Growth temperature: 37°C
  Growth strain: DH5alpha
  Copy number: High Copy
Gene/Insert
  Gene/Insert name: goosecoid
  Species: D. rerio (zebrafish)
  Insert size (bp): 1200
  Entrez Gene: gsc (a.k.a. ZGSC, ik:tdsubc_1c10, ik:tdsubc_2g4, ik:tdsubc_2h11, xx:tdsubc_1c10, xx:tdsubc_2g4, xx:tdsubc_2h11, zgc:101595)
  Cloning method: Restriction Enzyme; 5′ cloning site EcoR1 (not destroyed); 3′ cloning site Xho1 (not destroyed)
  Sequencing primers: 5′ T3; 3′ T7
Terms and licenses: Academic/Nonprofit Terms; Industry Terms: Not Available to Industry
Depositor comments: Antisense probe cut with EcoR1 and transcribe with T7. Sense probe cut with Xho1 and transcribe with T3.
How to cite: pBluescript goosecoid was a gift from John Postlethwait (Addgene plasmid # 16935 ; http://n2t.net/addgene:16935 ; RRID:Addgene_16935)
