[The description below was written by a language model from this plasmid's Addgene catalogue record.]
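Description:
pBluescript goosecoid is a small, high-copy bacterial cloning plasmid carrying a roughly 1.2 kb insert of the zebrafish (Danio rerio) goosecoid gene (gsc) in the pBluescript SK- phagemid backbone of about 3 kb. It is propagated in standard E. coli cloning strains under ampicillin selection. No feature table accompanies the record, but pBluescript vectors generally combine a ColE1/pUC-type origin of replication with an f1 origin for single-stranded DNA rescue and a polylinker flanked by opposing T3 and T7 bacteriophage RNA polymerase promoters. Although the catalogue lists the vector type as bacterial expression, the design and depositor notes indicate that it serves as an in vitro transcription template rather than a protein-expression construct.

The insert was cloned by restriction digestion between EcoRI at the 5′ end and XhoI at the 3′ end, with both sites preserved, so the T3 promoter lies upstream of the gene's 5′ end and the T7 promoter lies beyond its 3′ end. This arrangement allows either strand to be transcribed as a run-off product. Linearising at EcoRI and transcribing with T7 polymerase gives an antisense riboprobe, while linearising at XhoI and transcribing with T3 polymerase gives the sense control. The record does not state whether the insert is a full-length cDNA or which portions of the transcript it covers. The associated work examined goosecoid expression in neurectoderm and mesendoderm of wild-type and cyclops mutant zebrafish gastrulas. The plasmid's typical use is therefore making labelled probes for in situ hybridisation to detect gsc transcripts in zebrafish embryos.
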