>Addgene plasmid #16935 | pBluescript goosecoid | addgene partial sequence | sequence record 23831 | T3 5'-GCAATTAACCCTCACTAAAGG-3'
NCTCNCGCGGNGGCGGCCGCTCTAGAACTAGTGGATCCCCCGGGCTGCAGGAATTCGGCCGAGGCGGTCA
CTCTTACAACAGGAAACAAACAGAATTCGCGGTTTTTGTCACTATGAAGGACACTCGTGCTTTTTAAAAG
GACTAAAATAACACGTTATTACCGTTGGCAACAAATCTCACACATCTTCTCGCTTGTGATGCCCGCTGGG
ATGTTTAGTATCGACAGCATCTTGGCCGGGAGACCCAGCTGCAAAGACTCGGTTCTGCTCCACCGGAATG
CCCCGGTTGTGTTCTCCAACTTGACGGAATCCTTGTACACGGCAGCTGGCGATTTTAATGGACTGTATTC
ACACACAGGACCTCCAGCGCCGAACTTACAATCGGTGAATGGAAGGATAGGCTACAACAACTACTACTAT
GGACAACTTCACGTCCAGGGGCCGACTGGACCAGCTTGCTGTGGCGCAATACCAACCCTTGGTTCGCAAC
AGTGTCCGTGTATTCCTACAGGTTATGACAGCGCCGGCTCTGTGCTTATTTCTCCAGTCCCACATCAAAT
GATGTCGTACATGAACGTGGGCACCTTGTCCAGAACCGAGCTACAGTGCANTANGGCANCANNNNNNNNN
NCNCAANAGACGAATGCCGAACCATTTTCACCGACGAGCAGCTGGAGGCACTGGAAAACCTTTTTCAAGA
AACGAAATACCCTGACGTCGGCACAAGAGACACTGGCACGAAAGTGCACTACTTGAAAGAAGTANAGTTT
GTTCTNANAACAACAACAAATGAAAAAAAGAAAGTCTCGTCNAAGANCANAANTN
